Addgene plasmid #185978: pFastBac-M13-6His-KIF1C_P176L-GFP
Purpose: Baculovirus expression of human KIF1C with P176L mutation and 6xHis and GFP tags.
Depositing lab: Anne Straube. Depositing organization: University of Warwick. Publication: Force generation of KIF1C is impaired by pathogenic mutations. Siddiqui N, Roth D, Toleikis A, Zwetsloot AJ, Cross RA, Straube A. Curr Biol. 2022 Sep 12;32(17):3862-3870.e6. doi: 10.1016/j.cub.2022.07.029. Epub 2022 Aug 11. PubMed 35961316.
Backbone
  Vector backbone: pFastbacM13
  Vector type: Insect Expression
Growth in bacteria
  Bacterial resistance: Ampicillin, 100 μg/mL
  Growth temperature: 37°C
  Growth strain: DH5alpha
  Copy number: Unknown
Gene/Insert
  Gene/Insert name: KIF1C (alt names: SAX2; KIAA0706; LTXS1)
  Species: H. sapiens (human)
  Mutation: P176L - mutation causing HSP (SPG58)
  Entrez Gene: KIF1C (a.k.a. LTXS1, SATX2, SAX2, SPAX2, SPG58)
  Tag / fusion protein: 6xHis (N terminal on insert); eGFP (C terminal on insert)
Terms and licenses: Academic/Nonprofit Terms; Industry Terms: Not Available to Industry
How to cite: pFastBac-M13-6His-KIF1C_P176L-GFP was a gift from Anne Straube (Addgene plasmid # 185978 ; http://n2t.net/addgene:185978 ; RRID:Addgene_185978)
