[The description below was written by a language model from this plasmid's Addgene catalogue record and pLannotate feature annotations shown in this document.]
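Description:
pFastBac-M13-6His-KIF1C_P176L-GFP is a baculovirus donor (transfer) plasmid built on the pFastbacM13 backbone for producing a tagged, mutant human kinesin in insect cells. In bacteria it replicates from a high-copy ColE1/pUC-type origin and is selected with ampicillin through the β-lactamase gene. An f1 origin is also present. The expression cassette sits between the left and right ends of a mini-Tn7 element (Tn7L and Tn7R), together with a gentamicin acetyltransferase marker driven by the Pc integron promoter. This arrangement is the standard Bac-to-Bac design: Tn7 transposition moves everything between the two ends into a bacmid carried in a suitable E. coli host, with gentamicin resistance marking the transposed segment, and the recombinant bacmid is then used to generate baculovirus.

The payload is driven by the polyhedrin promoter of Autographa californica nucleopolyhedrovirus, a very strong late viral promoter. It directs a single open reading frame consisting of an N-terminal histidine tag (6xHis according to the catalogue entry, annotated as a partial 8xHis match), a TEV protease cleavage site that allows tag removal, human KIF1C, and a C-terminal EGFP, followed by an SV40 polyadenylation signal. KIF1C is a microtubule plus-end-directed motor. This version carries the P176L substitution, recorded as a mutation causing hereditary spastic paraplegia (SPG58). The His tag supports affinity purification and the GFP fusion allows fluorescent detection of the motor. The associated study concerns impaired force generation by pathogenic KIF1C mutants, which fits use of the purified recombinant protein for biophysical comparison with other KIF1C variants.
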