Features (pLannotate 1.2.2; 18 found; start..end, strand, type, name):
    114..130     +  CDS            lacZα (fragment): LacZα fragment of β-galactosidase; lacZ fragment
    135..589     +  rep_origin     f1 ori (sequence partly withheld): f1 bacteriophage origin of replication; arrow indicates direction of (+) strand synthesis
    615..719     +  promoter       AmpR promoter: bla
    720..1580    +  CDS            AmpR: β-lactamase; bla; confers resistance to ampicillin, carbenicillin, and related antibiotics
   1751..2339    +  rep_origin     ori: high-copy-number ColE1/pMB1/pBR322/pUC origin of replication
   2525..2576    -  misc_feature   bom (fragment): basis of mobility region from pBR322
   2644..2868    -  mobile_element Tn7R: mini-Tn7 element (right end of the Tn7 transposon) Tn7
   2935..3468    -  CDS            GmR: gentamycin acetyltransferase; aacC1; confers resistance to gentamycin
   3638..3666    -  promoter       Pc promoter: intI1 (promoter lies within the coding sequence); class 1 integron promoter
   3644..3991    -  CDS            YPR2_ECOLX (fragment): Protein predicted: Swiss-Prot protein existence level 4. From Escherichia coli.
   4018..4109    +  promoter       polyhedrin promoter: polh from Autographa californica; promoter for the baculovirus polyhedrin gene
   4172..4191    +  CDS            8xHis (fragment): 8xHis affinity tag
   4213..4233    +  CDS            TEV site: tobacco etch virus (TEV) protease recognition and cleavage site
   4252..7560    +  CDS            KIF1C: KIF1C_HUMAN - Also known as KIAA0706. Experimental evidence at protein level: Swiss-Prot protein existence level 1. Motor required for the retrograde transport of Golgi vesicles to the endoplasmic reticulum. Has a microtubule plus end-directed motility. From Homo sapiens (Human).
   7579..8298    +  CDS            EGFP: the original enhanced GFP (Yang et al., 1996) mammalian codon-optimized
   8315..8398    +  CDS            large T antigen (fragment): large T antigen from SV40 (simian virus 40)
   8421..8555    +  polyA_signal   SV40 poly(A) signal: SV40 polyadenylation signal
   8584..8749    -  mobile_element Tn7L: mini-Tn7 element (left end of the Tn7 transposon) Tn7
>Addgene plasmid #185978 | pFastBac-M13-6His-KIF1C_P176L-GFP | addgene full sequence | sequence record 366172 | Addgene NGS Result
TCCATGTGACAAACCGTCATCTTCGGCTACTTTTTCTCTGTCACAGAATGAAAATTTTTCTGTCATCTCT
TCGTTATTAATGTTTGTAATTGACTGAATATCAACGCTTATTTGCAGCCTGAATGGCGAATGGG
[124 nt withheld, positions 135-258]
C
[91 nt withheld, positions 260-350]
A
[49 nt withheld, positions 352-400]
CCTTTGACGTTGGAGTCCACGTTCTT
[37 nt withheld, positions 427-463]
ACCCTATCTCGGTCTATTCTTTTGATTTATAAGGGATTTTGCCGATTTCGGCCTATTGGTTAAAAAATGA
GCTGATTTAACAAAAATTTAACGCGAATTTTAACAAAATATTAACGCTTACAATTTAGGTGGCACTTTTC
GGGGAAATGTGCGCGGAACCCCTATTTGTTTATTTTTCTAAATACATTCAAATATGTATCCGCTCATGAG
ACAATAACCCTGATAAATGCTTCAATAATATTGAAAAAGGAAGAGTATGAGTATTCAACATTTCCGTGTC
GCCCTTATTCCCTTTTTTGCGGCATTTTGCCTTCCTGTTTTTGCTCACCCAGAAACGCTGGTGAAAGTAA
AAGATGCTGAAGATCAGTTGGGTGCACGAGTGGGTTACATCGAACTGGATCTCAACAGCGGTAAGATCCT
TGAGAGTTTTCGCCCCGAAGAACGTTTTCCAATGATGAGCACTTTTAAAGTTCTGCTATGTGGCGCGGTA
TTATCCCGTATTGACGCCGGGCAAGAGCAACTCGGTCGCCGCATACACTATTCTCAGAATGACTTGGTTG
AGTACTCACCAGTCACAGAAAAGCATCTTACGGATGGCATGACAGTAAGAGAATTATGCAGTGCTGCCAT
AACCATGAGTGATAACACTGCGGCCAACTTACTTCTGACAACGATCGGAGGACCGAAGGAGCTAACCGCT
TTTTTGCACAACATGGGGGATCATGTAACTCGCCTTGATCGTTGGGAACCGGAGCTGAATGAAGCCATAC
CAAACGACGAGCGTGACACCACGATGCCTGTAGCAATGGCAACAACGTTGCGCAAACTATTAACTGGCGA
ACTACTTACTCTAGCTTCCCGGCAACAATTAATAGACTGGATGGAGGCGGATAAAGTTGCAGGACCACTT
CTGCGCTCGGCCCTTCCGGCTGGCTGGTTTATTGCTGATAAATCTGGAGCCGGTGAGCGTGGGTCTCGCG
GTATCATTGCAGCACTGGGGCCAGATGGTAAGCCCTCCCGTATCGTAGTTATCTACACGACGGGGAGTCA
GGCAACTATGGATGAACGAAATAGACAGATCGCTGAGATAGGTGCCTCACTGATTAAGCATTGGTAACTG
TCAGACCAAGTTTACTCATATATACTTTAGATTGATTTAAAACTTCATTTTTAATTTAAAAGGATCTAGG
TGAAGATCCTTTTTGATAATCTCATGACCAAAATCCCTTAACGTGAGTTTTCGTTCCACTGAGCGTCAGA
CCCCGTAGAAAAGATCAAAGGATCTTCTTGAGATCCTTTTTTTCTGCGCGTAATCTGCTGCTTGCAAACA
AAAAAACCACCGCTACCAGCGGTGGTTTGTTTGCCGGATCAAGAGCTACCAACTCTTTTTCCGAAGGTAA
CTGGCTTCAGCAGAGCGCAGATACCAAATACTGTTCTTCTAGTGTAGCCGTAGTTAGGCCACCACTTCAA
GAACTCTGTAGCACCGCCTACATACCTCGCTCTGCTAATCCTGTTACCAGTGGCTGCTGCCAGTGGCGAT
AAGTCGTGTCTTACCGGGTTGGACTCAAGACGATAGTTACCGGATAAGGCGCAGCGGTCGGGCTGAACGG
GGGGTTCGTGCACACAGCCCAGCTTGGAGCGAACGACCTACACCGAACTGAGATACCTACAGCGTGAGCT
ATGAGAAAGCGCCACGCTTCCCGAAGGGAGAAAGGCGGACAGGTATCCGGTAAGCGGCAGGGTCGGAACA
GGAGAGCGCACGAGGGAGCTTCCAGGGGGAAACGCCTGGTATCTTTATAGTCCTGTCGGGTTTCGCCACC
TCTGACTTGAGCGTCGATTTTTGTGATGCTCGTCAGGGGGGCGGAGCCTATGGAAAAACGCCAGCAACGC
GGCCTTTTTACGGTTCCTGGCCTTTTGCTGGCCTTTTGCTCACATGTTCTTTCCTGCGTTATCCCCTGAT
TCTGTGGATAACCGTATTACCGCCTTTGAGTGAGCTGATACCGCTCGCCGCAGCCGAACGACCGAGCGCA
GCGAGTCAGTGAGCGAGGAAGCGGAAGAGCGCCTGATGCGGTATTTTCTCCTTACGCATCTGTGCGGTAT
TTCACACCGCATAGACCAGCCGCGTAACCTGGCAAAATCGGTTACGGTTGAGTAATAAATGGATGCCCTG
CGTAAGCGGGTGTGGGCGGACAATAAAGTCTTAAACTGAACAAAATAGATCTAAACTATGACAATAAAGT
CTTAAACTAGACAGAATAGTTGTAAACTGAAATCAGTCCAGTTATGCTGTGAAAAAGCATACTGGACTTT
TGTTATGGCTAAAGCAAACTCTTCATTTTCTGAAGTGCAAATTGCCCGTCGTATTAAAGAGGGGCGTGGC
CAAGGGCATGGTAAAGACTATATTCGCGGCGTTGTGACAATTTACCGAACAACTCCGCGGCCGGGAAGCC
GATCTCGGCTTGAACGAATTGTTAGGTGGCGGTACTTGGGTCGATATCAAAGTGCATCACTTCTTCCCGT
ATGCCCAACTTTGTATAGAGAGCCACTGCGGGATCGTCACCGTAATCTGCTTGCACGTAGATCACATAAG
CACCAAGCGCGTTGGCCTCATGCTTGAGGAGATTGATGAGCGCGGTGGCAATGCCCTGCCTCCGGTGCTC
GCCGGAGACTGCGAGATCATAGATATAGATCTCACTACGCGGCTGCTCAAACTTGGGCAGAACGTAAGCC
GCGAGAGCGCCAACAACCGCTTCTTGGTCGAAGGCAGCAAGCGCGATGAATGTCTTACTACGGAGCAAGT
TCCCGAGGTAATCGGAGTCCGGCTGATGTTGGGAGTAGGTGGCTACGTCTCCGAACTCACGACCGAAAAG
ATCAAGAGCAGCCCGCATGGATTTGACTTGGTCAGGGCCGAGCCTACATGTGCGAATGATGCCCATACTT
GAGCCACCTAACTTTGTTTTAGGGCGACTGCCCTGCTGCGTAACATCGTTGCTGCTGCGTAACATCAAAC
ATCGACCCACGGCGTAACGCGCTTGCTGCTTGGATGCCCGAGGCATAGACTGTACAAAAAAACAGTCATA
ACAAGCCATGAAAACCGCCACTGCGCCGTTACCACCGCTGCGTTCGGTCAAGGTTCTGGACCAGTTGCGT
GAGCGCATACGCTACTTGCATTACAGTTTACGAACCGAACAGGCTTATGTCAACTGGGTTCGTGCCTTCA
TCCGTTTCCACGGTGTGCGTCACCCGGCAACCTTGGGCAGCAGCGAAGTCGAGGCATTTCTGTCCTGGCT
GGCGAACGAGCGCAAGGTTTCGGTCTCCACGCATCGTCAGGCATTGGCGGCCTTGCTGTTCTTCTACGGC
AAGGTGCTGTGCACGGATCTGCCCTGGCTTCAGGAGATCGGAAGACCTCGGCCGTCGCGGCGCTTGCCGG
TGGTGCTGACCCCGGATGAAGTGGTTCGCATCCTCGGTTTTCTGGAAGGCGAGCATCGTTTGTTCGCCCA
GGACTCTAGCTATAGTTCTAGTGGTTGGCTACGTATACTCCGGAATATTAATAGATCATGGAGATAATTA
AAATGATAACCATCTCGCAAATAAATAAGTATTTTACTGTTTTCGTAACAGTTTTGTAATAAAAAAACCT
ATAAATATTCCGGATTATTCATACCCCCACCATCGGGCGCGGATCTCGGTCCGAAACCATGTCGTACTAC
CATCACCATCACCATCACGATTACGATATCCCAACGACCGAAAACCTGTATTTTCAGGGCGCCATGGCGC
GCCCGGATCTGGCTGGTGCCTCGGTGAAAGTGGCAGTGAGGGTTCGGCCCTTTAACGCCCGTGAGACCAG
CCAGGATGCCAAGTGTGTGGTCAGCATGCAGGGCAACACCACCTCCATCATCAATCCTAAACAGAGCAAG
GATGCCCCCAAAAGCTTCACCTTTGACTACTCCTACTGGTCACACACTTCGACGGAGGACCCCCAGTTTG
CATCTCAGCAGCAAGTGTATCGGGACATCGGAGAAGAGATGCTGCTCCACGCCTTTGAAGGCTACAACGT
GTGCATCTTTGCCTATGGGCAGACCGGGGCTGGGAAATCCTATACCATGATGGGGCGACAGGAGCCAGGG
CAGCAGGGCATCGTGCCCCAGCTCTGTGAGGACCTCTTCTCTCGCGTTAGTGAGAACCAGAGTGCTCAGC
TATCCTACTCTGTGGAGGTGAGCTATATGGAGATCTACTGTGAGCGGGTACGAGACCTCTTGAACCCCAA
GAGTCGGGGTTCTCTGCGGGTCCGGGAGCACCCCATCCTGGGCCTGTACGTGCAGGACCTGTCCAAATTG
GCTGTGACCTCCTACGCAGACATTGCTGACCTCATGGACTGTGGAAATAAAGCACGGACTGTGGCTGCCA
CCAACATGAATGAGACCAGCAGCCGTTCCCATGCCGTCTTTACCATCGTCTTCACACAGCGCTGCCATGA
CCAGCTCACGGGGCTGGACTCGGAGAAGGTCAGTAAGATCAGTTTGGTGGACCTTGCTGGGAGTGAGCGA
GCCGACTCCTCAGGGGCCCGGGGCATGCGCCTGAAGGAAGGAGCCAACATCAATAAGTCCCTGACTACAC
TAGGGAAAGTGATCTCGGCCCTTGCAGATATGCAATCAAAGAAGCGAAAGTCGGATTTTATCCCCTACAG
GGACTCTGTGCTCACCTGGCTGCTCAAGGAAAATTTGGGGGGGAACTCACGCACAGCCATGATTGCAGCC
CTGAGCCCTGCTGACATCAATTACGAGGAGACTCTCAGCACCCTCAGGTATGCTGACCGCACCAAGCAAA
TCCGCTGCAATGCCATCATCAACGAGGACCCTAATGCCCGGCTGATTAGAGAGCTGCAGGAGGAAGTAGC
CCGGCTGCGGGAACTGCTGATGGCTCAGGGACTGTCAGCCTCTGCTCTGGAAGGCCTGAAGACGGAAGAA
GGGAGTGTCAGAGGCGCCCTGCCAGCTGTGTCATCTCCCCCAGCTCCAGTTTCACCCTCATCACCCACCA
CACATAATGGGGAGCTGGAGCCGTCATTCTCCCCCAACACGGAGTCCCAGATTGGGCCTGAGGAAGCCAT
GGAGAGGCTGCAGGAGACAGAGAAGATTATAGCTGAGCTGAACGAGACATGGGAGGAGAAGCTACGCAAG
ACAGAAGCCCTGAGGATGGAGAGAGAAGCATTGCTGGCTGAGATGGGGGTGGCCGTCCGGGAGGATGGGG
GAACTGTGGGCGTCTTCTCTCCAAAGAAGACTCCCCACCTGGTGAACCTGAACGAAGACCCTCTGATGTC
TGAGTGTCTGCTCTACCACATCAAAGATGGCGTCACCAGGGTCGGCCAAGTAGATATGGACATCAAGCTG
ACCGGACAGTTCATTCGGGAGCAACACTGTCTGTTCCGGAGCATCCCCCAGCCAGATGGAGAAGTGGTGG
TCACTCTGGAGCCTTGTGAAGGAGCTGAGACATATGTGAATGGGAAGCTTGTGACGGAGCCGCTGGTGCT
GAAGTCAGGGAATAGGATTGTGATGGGCAAGAACCACGTTTTCCGCTTCAACCACCCGGAGCAGGCAAGG
CTGGAACGGGAACGAGGGGTCCCCCCACCCCCAGGACCGCCCTCTGAGCCAGTCGACTGGAACTTTGCCC
AGAAGGAACTGCTGGAGCAGCAAGGCATCGACATAAAGCTGGAAATGGAGAAGAGGCTGCAGGATCTGGA
GAATCAGTACCGGAAAGAAAAGGAAGAAGCCGATCTTCTGCTGGAGCAGCAGCGACTGTATGCAGACTCG
GACAGCGGGGATGACTCTGACAAGCGCTCTTGTGAAGAGAGCTGGAGGCTCATCTCCTCCTTGCGGGAGC
AGCTGCCGCCCACCACGGTCCAGACCATTGTCAAACGCTGTGGTCTGCCCAGCAGTGGCAAGCGCAGGGC
CCCTCGCAGGGTTTATCAGATCCCCCAGCGACGCAGGCTGCAGGGCAAAGACCCCCGCTGGGCCACCATG
GCTGACCTGAAGATGCAGGCGGTGAAGGAGATCTGCTACGAGGTGGCCCTGGCTGACTTCCGCCACGGGC
GGGCTGAGATTGAGGCCCTGGCCGCCCTCAAGATGCGGGAGCTGTGTCGCACCTATGGCAAGCCAGACGG
CCCCGGAGACGCCTGGAGGGCTGTGGCCCGGGATGTCTGGGACACTGTAGGCGAGGAGGAAGGAGGTGGA
GCTGGCAGTGGTGGTGGCAGTGAGGAGGGAGCCCGAGGGGCGGAGGTGGAGGACCTCCGGGCCCACATCG
ACAAGCTGACGGGGATTCTGCAGGAGGTGAAGCTGCAGAACAGCAGCAAGGACCGGGAGCTGCAGGCCCT
GCGGGACCGCATGCTCCGCATGGAGAGGGTCATCCCCCTGGCCCAGGATCATGAGGATGAGAATGAAGAA
GGTGGTGAGGTCCCCTGGGCCCCGCCTGAAGGATCAGAGGCAGCAGAGGAGGCAGCCCCCAGTGACCGCA
TGCCGTCAGCCCGGCCCCCCTCGCCACCACTGTCAAGCTGGGAGCGGGTGTCACGGCTCATGGAGGAGGA
CCCTGCCTTCCGTCGTGGTCGTCTTCGCTGGCTCAAGCAGGAGCAGCTACGGCTGCAGGGACTGCAGGGC
TCTGGGGGCCGGGGCGGGGGGCTGCGCAGGCCCCCAGCCCGCTTTGTGCCCCCTCACGACTGCAAGCTAC
GCTTCCCCTTCAAGAGCAACCCCCAGCACCGGGAGTCTTGGCCAGGGATGGGGAGCGGGGAGGCTCCAAC
TCCGCTCCAACCCCCTGAGGAGGTCACTCCCCATCCAGCCACCCCTGCCCGCCGGCCTCCGAGTCCCCGA
AGGTCCCACCATCCCCGCAGGAACTCCCTGGATGGAGGGGGCCGATCCCGGGGAGCGGGTTCTGCACAGC
CTGAACCCCAGCACTTCCAGCCCAAAAAGCACAACTCTTATCCCCAGCCACCCCAACCCTACCCAGCCCA
GCGGCCCCCAGGGCCCCGCTACCCCCCATACACTACTCCCCCACGAATGAGACGGCAGCGTTCTGCCCCT
GACCTCAAGGAGAGTGGGGCAGCTGTGGATCCACCGGTCGCCACCATGGTGAGCAAGGGCGAGGAGCTGT
TCACCGGGGTGGTGCCCATCCTGGTCGAGCTGGACGGCGACGTAAACGGCCACAAGTTCAGCGTGTCCGG
CGAGGGCGAGGGCGATGCCACCTACGGCAAGCTGACCCTGAAGTTCATCTGCACCACCGGCAAGCTGCCC
GTGCCCTGGCCCACCCTCGTGACCACCCTGACCTACGGCGTGCAGTGCTTCAGCCGCTACCCCGACCACA
TGAAGCAGCACGACTTCTTCAAGTCCGCCATGCCCGAAGGCTACGTCCAGGAGCGCACCATCTTCTTCAA
GGACGACGGCAACTACAAGACCCGCGCCGAGGTGAAGTTCGAGGGCGACACCCTGGTGAACCGCATCGAG
CTGAAGGGCATCGACTTCAAGGAGGACGGCAACATCCTGGGGCACAAGCTGGAGTACAACTACAACAGCC
ACAACGTCTATATCATGGCCGACAAGCAGAAGAACGGCATCAAGGTGAACTTCAAGATCCGCCACAACAT
CGAGGACGGCAGCGTGCAGCTCGCCGACCACTACCAGCAGAACACCCCCATCGGCGACGGCCCCGTGCTG
CTGCCCGACAACCACTACCTGAGCACCCAGTCCGCCCTGAGCAAAGACCCCAACGAGAAGCGCGATCACA
TGGTCCTGCTGGAGTTCGTGACCGCCGCCGGGATCACTCTCGGCATGGACGAGCTGTACAAGTAAAGCGG
CCGCGACTCTAGATCATAATCAGCCATACCACATTTGTAGAGGTTTTACTTGCTTTAAAAAACCTCCCAC
ACCTCCCCCTGAACCTGAAACATAAAATGAATGCAATTGTTGTTGTTAACTTGTTTATTGCAGCTTATAA
TGGTTACAAATAAAGCAATAGCATCACAAATTTCACAAATAAAGCATTTTTTTCACTGCATTCTAGTTGT
GGTTTGTCCAAACTCATCAATGTATCTTATCATGTCTGGATCTGATCACTGATATCGCCTAGGAGATCCG
AACCAGATAAGTGAAATCTAGTTCCAAACTATTTTGTCATTTTTAATTTTCGTATTAGCTTACGACGCTA
CACCCAGTTCCCATCTATTTTGTCACTCTTCCCTAAATAATCCTTAAAAACTCCATTTCCACCCCTCCCA
GTTCCCAACTATTTTGTCCGCCCACAGCGGGGCATTTTTCTTCCTGTTATGTTTTTAATCAAACATCCTG
CCAAC
